>Addgene plasmid #84370 | pAcGFP-C2-hSphK2 | depositor partial sequence | sequence record 160945 | Sphingosine Kinase 2 amplification including 5' and 3' primers
TCCCGTTGAGAATTCAGAGCAGAGGACCAGCAGATGAATGGACACCTTGAAGCAGAGGAGCAGCAGGACC
AGAGGCCAGACCAGGAGCTGACCGGGAGCTGGGGCCACGGGCCTAGGAGCACCCTGGTCAGGGCTAAGGC
CATGGCCCCGCCCCCACCGCCACTGGCTGCCAGCACCCCGCTCCTCCATGGCGAGTTTGGCTCCTACCCA
GCCCGAGGCCCACGCTTTGCCCTCACCCTTACATCGCAGGCCCTGCACATACAGCGGCTGCGCCCCAAAC
CTGAAGCCAGGCCCCGGGGTGGCCTGGTCCCGTTGGCCGAGGTCTCAGGCTGCTGCACCCTGCGAAGCCG
CAGCCCCTCAGACTCAGCGGCCTACTTCTGCATCTACACCTACCCTCGGGGCCGGCGCGGGGCCCGGCGC
AGAGCCACTCGCACCTTCCGGGCAGATGGGGCCGCCACCTACGAAGAGAACCGTGCCGAGGCCCAGCGCT
GGGCCACTGCCCTCACCTGTCTGCTCCGAGGACTGCCACTGCCCGGGGATGGGGAGATCACCCCTGACCT
GCTACCTCGGCCGCCCCGGTTGCTTCTATTGGTCAATCCCTTTGGGGGTCGGGGCCTGGCCTGGCAGTGG
TGTAAGAACCACGTGCTTCCCATGATCTCTGAAGCTGGGCTGTCCTTCAACCTCATCCAGACAGAACGAC
AGAACCACGCCCGGGAGCTGGTCCAGGGGCTGAGCCTGAGTGAGTGGGATGGCATCGTCACGGTCTCGGG
AGACGGGCTGCTCCATGAGGTGCTGAACGGGCTCCTAGATCGCCCTGACTGGGAGGAAGCTGTGAAGATG
CCTGTGGGCATCCTCCCCTGCGGCTCGGGCAACGCGCTGGCCGGAGCAGTGAACCAGCACGGGGGATTTG
AGCCAGCCCTGGGCCTCGACCTGTTGCTCAACTGCTCACTGTTGCTGTGCCGGGGTGGTGGCCACCCACT
GGACCTGCTCTCCGTGACGCTGGCCTCGGGCTCCCGCTGTTTCTCCTTCCTGTCTGTGGCCTGGGGCTTC
GTGTCAGATGTGGATATCCAGAGCGAGCGCTTCAGGGCCTTGGGCAGTGCCCGCTTCACACTGGGCACGG
TGCTGGGCCTCGCCACACTGCACACCTACCGCGGACGCCTCTCCTACCTCCCCGCCACTGTGGAACCTGC
CTCGCCCACCCCTGCCCATAGCCTGCCTCGTGCCAAGTCGGAGCTGACCCTAACCCCAGACCCAGCCCCG
CCCATGGCCCACTCACCCCTGCATCGTTCTGTGTCTGACCTGCCTCTTCCCCTGCCCCAGCCTGCCCTGG
CCTCTCCTGGCTCGCCAGAACCCCTGCCCATCCTGTCCCTCAACGGTGGGGGCCCAGAGCTGGCTGGGGA
CTGGGGTGGGGCTGGGGATGCTCCGCTGTCCCCGGACCCACTGCTGTCTTCACCTCCTGGCTCTCCCAAG
GCAGCTCTACACTCACCCGTCTCCGAAGGGGCCCCCGTAATTCCCCCATCCTCTGGGCTCCCACTTCCCA
CCCCTGATGCCCGGGTAGGGGCCTCCACCTGCGGCCCGCCCGACCACCTGCTGCCTCCGCTGGGCACCCC
GCTGCCCCCAGACTGGGTGACGCTGGAGGGGGACTTTGTGCTCATGTTGGCCATCTCGCCCAGCCACCTA
GGCGCTGACCTGGTGGCAGCTCCGCATGCGCGCTTCGACGACGGCCTGGTGCACCTGTGCTGGGTGCGTA
GCGGCATCTCGCGGGCTGCGCTGCTGCGCCTTTTCTTGGCCATGGAGCGTGGTAGCCACTTCAGCCTGGG
CTGTCCGCAGCTGGGCTACGCCGCGGCCCGTGCCTTCCGCCTAGAGCCGCTCACACCACGCGGCGTGCTC
ACAGTGGACGGGGAGCAGGTGGAGTATGGGCCGCTACAGGCACAGATGCACCCTGGCATCGGTACACTGC
TCACTGGGCCTCCTGGCTGCCCGGGGCGGGAGCCCTGAAACTAAACAAGCTTGGTACCCGCCG
