>Addgene plasmid #84370 | pAcGFP-C2-hSphK2 | addgene partial sequence | sequence record 164431 | AcGFP1-F 5'-ctgagggctacatccaggag-3'
AGGATGACGGCAACTACAAGTCGCGCGCCGAGGTGAAGTTCGAGGGCGATACCCTGGTGAATCGCATCGA
GCTGACCGGCACCGATTTCAAGGAGGATGGCAACATCCTGGGCAATAAGATGGAGTACAACTACAACGCC
CACAATGTGTACATCATGACCGACAAGGCCAAGAATGGCATCAAGGTGAACTTCAAGATCCGCCACAACA
TCGAGGATGGCAGCGTGCAGCTGGCCGACCACTACCAGCAGAATACCCCCATCGGCGATGGCCCTGTGCT
GCTGCCCGATAACCACTACCTGTCCACCCAGAGCGCCCTGTCCAAGGACCCCAACGAGAAGCGCGATCAC
ATGATCTACTTCGGCTTCGTGACCGCCGCCGCCATCACCCACGGCATGGATGAGCTGTACAAGTCCGGCC
GGACTCAGATCTCGAGCTCAAGCTTCGAATTCAGAGCAGAGGACCAGCAGATGAATGGACACCTTGAAGC
AGAGGAGCAGCAGGACCAGAGGCCAGACCAGGAGCTGACCGGGAGCTGGGGCCACGGGCCTAGGAGCACC
CTGGTCAGGGCTAAGGCCATGGCCCCGCCCCCACCGCCACTGGCTGCCAGCACCCCGCTCCTCCATGGCG
AGTTTGGCTCCTACCCAGCCCGAGGCCCACGCTTTGCCCTCACCCTTACATCGCAGGCCCTGCACATACA
GCGGCTGCGCCCCAAACCTGAAGCCAGGCCCCGGGGTGGCCTGGTCCCGTTGGCCGAGGTCTCAGGCTGC
TGCACCCTGCGAAGCCGCAGCCCCTCAGACTCAGCGGCCTACTTCTGCATCTACACCTACCCTCGGGGCC
GGCGCGGGGCCCGGCGCAGAGCCACTCGCACCTTCCGGGCAGATGGGGCCGCCACCTACGAAGAGAACCG
TGCCGAGGCCCAGCGCTGGGCCACTGCCCTCACCTGTCTGCTCCGAGGACTGCCACTGCCCGGGGATGGG
GAGATCACCCCTGACCTGCTACCTCGGCCGCCCCGGTTGCTTCTATTGGTCAATCCCTTTGGGGGTCGGG
G
