>Addgene plasmid #84370 | pAcGFP-C2-hSphK2 | addgene partial sequence | sequence record 164435 | SV40pA-R 5'-GAAATTTGTGATGCTATTGC-3'
AGCTGCAATAAACAAGTTAACAACAACAATTGCATTCATTTTATGTTTCAGGTTCAGGGGGAGGTGTGGG
AGGTTTTTTAAAGCAAGTAAAACCTCTACAAATGTGGTATGGCTGATTATGATCAGTTATCTAGATCCGG
TGGATCCCGGGCCCGCGGTACCGTCGACTGCAGAATTCGGCTTGGGGATCCAGCTTGTTTAGTTTCAGGG
CTCCCGCCCCGGGCAGCCAGGAGGCCCAGTGAGCAGTGTACCGATGCCAGGGTGCATCTGTGCCTGTAGC
GGCCCATACTCCACCTGCTCCCCGTCCACTGTGAGCACGCCGCGTGGTGTGAGCGGCTCTAGGCGGAAGG
CACGGGCCGCGGCGTAGCCCAGCTGCGGACAGCCCAGGCTGAAGTGGCTACCACGCTCCATGGCCAAGAA
AAGGCGCAGCAGCGCAGCCCGCGAGATGCCGCTACGCACCCAGCACAGGTGCACCAGGCCGTCGTCGAAG
CGCGCATGCGGAGCTGCCACCAGGTCAGCGCCTAGGTGGCTGGGCGAGATGGCCAACATGAGCACAAAGT
CCCCCTCCAGCGTCACCCAGTCTGGGGGCAGCGGGGTGCCCAGCGGAGGCAGCAGGTGGTCGGGCGGGCC
GCAGGTGGAGGCCCCTACCCGGGCATCAGGGGTGGGAAGTGGGAGCCCAGAGGATGGGGGAATTACGGGG
GCCCCTTCGGAGACGGGTGAGTGTAGAGCTGCCTTGGGAGAGCCAGGAGGTGAAGACAGCAGTGGGTCCG
GGGACAGCGGAGCATCCCCAGCCCCACCCCAGTCCCCAGCCAGCTCTGGGCCCCCACCGTTGAGGGACAG
GATGGGCAGGGGTTCTGGCGAGCCAGGAGAGGCCAGGGCAGGCTGGGGCAGGGGAAGAGGCAGGTCAGAC
ACAGAACGATGCAGGGGTGAGTGGGCCATGGGCGGGGCTGGGTCTGGGGTTAGGGTCAGCTCCGACTTGG
CACGAGGCAGGCTATGGGCAGGGGTGGGCGAGGCAGGTTCCACAGTGGCGGGGA
