[The description below was written by a language model from this plasmid's Addgene catalogue record.]
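Description:
pAcGFP-C2-hSphK2 is a mammalian expression plasmid built on the Clontech pAcGFP-C2 backbone (about 4.7 kb), carrying a roughly 2 kb human SPHK2 (sphingosine kinase 2) insert for a total size of about 6.7 kb. It is maintained in E. coli as a high-copy plasmid under kanamycin selection, and it provides neomycin resistance so that transfected mammalian cells can be selected with G418. No feature table accompanies the record, so elements such as the origins of replication and polyadenylation signals are not itemised, although the listed 3′ sequencing primer implies an SV40 polyadenylation signal downstream of the cloning site.

Expression is driven by the CMV promoter, a strong constitutive promoter in most mammalian cell lines. The SPHK2 coding sequence was inserted into an EcoRI site, which is retained at both ends, so cloning was non-directional and orientation would have had to be confirmed. The insert sits downstream of the backbone-encoded AcGFP, a green fluorescent protein, so the product is a fusion with AcGFP at the N terminus of SphK2.

The stated purpose is expression of the AcGFP-SphK2 fusion in mammalian cells. A fluorescent fusion of this type is generally used to follow the expression and subcellular localisation of the kinase in live or fixed cells by microscopy, and the tag can also serve as a handle for detection. The associated publication concerns a lipid binding domain in sphingosine kinase 2, which fits use of the construct to examine how the enzyme distributes within cells.
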