Addgene plasmid #84370: pAcGFP-C2-hSphK2
Purpose: Expression of AcGFP-SphK2 fusion protein in mammalian cells
Depositing lab: Anthony Don & Hugh Rosen. Depositing organization: Scripps California (The Scripps Research Institute). Publication: A lipid binding domain in sphingosine kinase 2. Don AS, Rosen H. Biochem Biophys Res Commun. 2009 Feb 27;380(1):87-92. doi: 10.1016/j.bbrc.2009.01.075. Epub 2009 Jan 23. PubMed 19168031.
Backbone
  Vector backbone: pAcGFP-C2
  Backbone manufacturer: Clontech
  Backbone size w/o insert (bp): 4735
  Total vector size (bp): 6735
  Vector type: Mammalian Expression
  Selectable markers: Neomycin (select with G418)
Growth in bacteria
  Bacterial resistance: Kanamycin, 50 μg/mL
  Growth temperature: 37°C
  Growth strain: DH5alpha
  Copy number: High Copy
Gene/Insert
  Gene/Insert name: SPHK2
  Species: H. sapiens (human)
  Insert size (bp): 2000
  Entrez Gene: SPHK2 (a.k.a. SK 2, SK-2, SPK 2, SPK-2)
  Promoter: CMV
  Tag / fusion protein: AcGFP (N terminal on backbone)
  Cloning method: Restriction Enzyme; 5′ cloning site EcoRI (not destroyed); 3′ cloning site EcoRI (not destroyed)
  Sequencing primers: 5′ AcGFP1-F; 3′ SV40pA-R
Terms and licenses: Academic/Nonprofit Terms; Industry Terms: Not Available to Industry
How to cite: pAcGFP-C2-hSphK2 was a gift from Anthony Don & Hugh Rosen (Addgene plasmid # 84370 ; http://n2t.net/addgene:84370 ; RRID:Addgene_84370)
